>Addgene plasmid #26871 | pCRY2FL(deltaNLS)-mCherryN1 | depositor full sequence | sequence record 12725 | Author sequence
TAGTTATTAATAGTAATCAATTACGGGGTCATTAGTTCATAGCCCATATATGGAGTTCCGCGTTACATAA
CTTACGGTAAATGGCCCGCCTGGCTGACCGCCCAACGACCCCCGCCCATTGACGTCAATAATGACGTATG
TTCCCATAGTAACGCCAATAGGGACTTTCCATTGACGTCAATGGGTGGAGTATTTACGGTAAACTGCCCA
CTTGGCAGTACATCAAGTGTATCATATGCCAAGTACGCCCCCTATTGACGTCAATGACGGTAAATGGCCC
GCCTGGCATTATGCCCAGTACATGACCTTATGGGACTTTCCTACTTGGCAGTACATCTACGTATTAGTCA
TCGCTATTACCATGGTGATGCGGTTTTGGCAGTACATCAATGGGCGTGGATAGCGGTTTGACTCACGGGG
ATTTCCAAGTCTCCACCCCATTGACGTCAATGGGAGTTTGTTTTGGCACCAAAATCAACGGGACTTTCCA
AAATGTCGTAACAACTCCGCCCCATTGACGCAAATGGGCGGTAGGCGTGTACGGTGGGAGGTCTATATAA
GCAGAGCTGGTTTAGTGAACCGTCAGATCCGCTAGCGCTACCGGACTCAGATCTCGAGGCCACCATGAAG
ATGGACAAAAAGACTATAGTTTGGTTTAGAAGAGACCTAAGGATTGAGGATAATCCTGCATTAGCAGCAG
CTGCTCACGAAGGATCTGTTTTTCCTGTCTTCATTTGGTGTCCTGAAGAAGAAGGACAGTTTTATCCTGG
AAGAGCTTCAAGATGGTGGATGAAACAATCACTTGCTCACTTATCTCAATCCTTGAAGGCTCTTGGATCT
GACCTCACTTTAATCAAAACCCACAACACGATTTCAGCGATCTTGGATTGTATCCGCGTTACCGGTGCTA
CAAAAGTCGTCTTTAACCACCTCTATGATCCTGTTTCGTTAGTTCGGGACCATACCGTAAAGGAGAAGCT
GGTGGAACGTGGGATCTCTGTGCAAAGCTACAATGGAGATCTATTGTATGAACCGTGGGAGATATACTGC
GAAAAGGGCAAACCTTTTACGAGTTTCAATTCTTACTGGAAGAAATGCTTAGATATGTCGATTGAATCCG
TTATGCTTCCTCCTCCTTGGCGGTTGATGCCAATAACTGCAGCGGCTGAAGCGATTTGGGCGTGTTCGAT
TGAAGAACTAGGGCTGGAGAATGAGGCCGAGAAACCGAGCAATGCGTTGTTAACTAGAGCTTGGTCTCCA
GGATGGAGCAATGCTGATAAGTTACTAAATGAGTTCATCGAGAAGCAGTTGATAGATTATGCAAAGAACA
GCAAGAAAGTTGTTGGGAATTCTACTTCACTACTTTCTCCGTATCTCCATTTCGGGGAAATAAGCGTCAG
ACACGTTTTCCAGTGTGCCCGGATGAAACAAATTATATGGGCAAGAGATAAGAACAGTGAAGGAGAAGAA
AGTGCAGATCTTTTTCTTAGGGGAATCGGTTTAAGAGAGTATTCTCGGTATATATGTTTCAACTTCCCGT
TTACTCACGAGCAATCGTTGTTGAGTCATCTTCGGTTTTTCCCTTGGGATGCTGATGTTGATAAGTTCAA
GGCCTGGAGACAAGGCAGGACCGGTTATCCGTTGGTGGATGCCGGAATGAGAGAGCTTTGGGCTACCGGA
TGGATGCATAACAGAATAAGAGTGATTGTTTCAAGCTTTGCTGTGAAGTTTCTTCTCCTTCCATGGAAAT
GGGGAATGAAGTATTTCTGGGATACACTTTTGGATGCTGATTTGGAATGTGACATCCTTGGCTGGCAGTA
TATCTCTGGGAGTATCCCCGATGGCCACGAGCTTGATCGCTTGGACAATCCCGCGTTACAAGGCGCCAAA
TATGACCCAGAAGGTGAGTACATAAGGCAATGGCTTCCCGAGCTTGCGAGATTGCCAACTGAATGGATCC
ATCATCCATGGGACGCTCCTTTAACCGTACTCAAAGCTTCTGGTGTGGAACTCGGAACAAACTATGCGAA
ACCCATTGTAGACATCGACACAGCTCGTGAGCTACTAGCTAAAGCTATTTCAAGAACCCGTGAAGCACAG
ATCATGATCGGAGCAGCACCTGATGAGATTGTAGCAGATAGCTTCGAGGCCTTAGGGGCTAATACCATTA
AAGAACCTGGTCTTTGCCCATCTGTGTCTTCTAATGACCAACAAGTACCTTCGGCTGTTCGTTACAACGG
GTCAGCGGCAGTGAAACCTGAGGAAGAAGAAGAGAGAGACATGAAGAAATCTAGGGGATTCGATGAAAGG
GAGTTGTTTTCGACTGCTGAATCTTCTTCTTCTTCGAGTGTGTTTTTCGTTTCGCAGTCTTGCTCGTTGG
CATCAGAAGGGAAGAATCTGGAAGGTATTCAAGATTCATCTGATCAGATTACTACAAGTTTGGGAAAAAA
TGGTTGCAAAGCCCGGGATCCACCGGTCGCCACCATGGTGAGCAAGGGCGAGGAGGATAACATGGCCATC
ATCAAGGAGTTCATGCGCTTCAAGGTGCACATGGAGGGCTCCGTGAACGGCCACGAGTTCGAGATCGAGG
GCGAGGGCGAGGGCCGCCCCTACGAGGGCACCCAGACCGCCAAGCTGAAGGTGACCAAGGGTGGCCCCCT
GCCCTTCGCCTGGGACATCCTGTCCCCTCAGTTCATGTACGGCTCCAAGGCCTACGTGAAGCACCCCGCC
GACATCCCCGACTACTTGAAGCTGTCCTTCCCCGAGGGCTTCAAGTGGGAGCGCGTGATGAACTTCGAGG
ACGGCGGCGTGGTGACCGTGACCCAGGACTCCTCCCTGCAGGACGGCGAGTTCATCTACAAGGTGAAGCT
GCGCGGCACCAACTTCCCCTCCGACGGCCCCGTAATGCAGAAGAAGACCATGGGCTGGGAGGCCTCCTCC
GAGCGGATGTACCCCGAGGACGGCGCCCTGAAGGGCGAGATCAAGCAGAGGCTGAAGCTGAAGGACGGCG
GCCACTACGACGCTGAGGTCAAGACCACCTACAAGGCCAAGAAGCCCGTGCAGCTGCCCGGCGCCTACAA
CGTCAACATCAAGTTGGACATCACCTCCCACAACGAGGACTACACCATCGTGGAACAGTACGAACGCGCC
GAGGGCCGCCACTCCACCGGCGGCATGGACGAGCTGTACAAGTAGCGGCCGCGACTCTAGATCATAATCA
GCCATACCACATTTGTAGAGGTTTTACTTGCTTTAAAAAACCTCCCACACCTCCCCCTGAACCTGAAACA
TAAAATGAATGCAATTGTTGTTGTTAACTTGTTTATTGCAGCTTATAATGGTTACAAATAAAGCAATAGC
ATCACAAATTTCACAAATAAAGCATTTTTTTCACTGCATTCTAGTTGTGGTTTGTCCAAACTCATCAATG
TATCTTAAGGCGTAAATTGTAAGCGTTAATATTTTGTTAAAATTCGCGTTAAATTTTTGTTAAATCAGCT
CATTTTTTAACCAATAGGCCGAAATCGGCAAAATCCCTTATAAATCAAAAGAATAGACCGAGATAGGGT
[37 nt withheld, positions 3570-3606]
AAAGAACGTGGACTCCAACGTCAAAGG
[49 nt withheld, positions 3634-3682]
T
[91 nt withheld, positions 3684-3774]
G
[124 nt withheld, positions 3776-3899]
CAGGTGGCACTTTTCGGGGAAATGTGCGCGGAACCCCTATTTGTTTATTTTTCTAAATACATTCAAATAT
GTATCCGCTCATGAGACAATAACCCTGATAAATGCTTCAATAATATTGAAAAAGGAAGAGTCCTGAGGCG
GAAAGAACCAGCTGTGGAATGTGTGTCAGTTAGGGTGTGGAAAGTCCCCAGGCTCCCCAGCAGGCAGAAG
TATGCAAAGCATGCATCTCAATTAGTCAGCAACCAGGTGTGGAAAGTCCCCAGGCTCCCCAGCAGGCAGA
AGTATGCAAAGCATGCATCTCAATTAGTCAGCAACCATAGTCCCGCCCCTAACTCCGCCCATCCCGCCCC
TAACTCCGCCCAGTTCCGCCCATTCTCCGCCCCATGGCTGACTAATTTTTTTTATTTATGCAGAGGCCGA
GGCCGCCTCGGCCTCTGAGCTATTCCAGAAGTAGTGAGGAGGCTTTTTTGGAGGCCTAGGCTTTTGCAAA
GATCGATCAAGAGACAGGATGAGGATCGTTTCGCATGATTGAACAAGATGGATTGCACGCAGGTTCTCCG
GCCGCTTGGGTGGAGAGGCTATTCGGCTATGACTGGGCACAACAGACAATCGGCTGCTCTGATGCCGCCG
TGTTCCGGCTGTCAGCGCAGGGGCGCCCGGTTCTTTTTGTCAAGACCGACCTGTCCGGTGCCCTGAATGA
ACTGCAAGACGAGGCAGCGCGGCTATCGTGGCTGGCCACGACGGGCGTTCCTTGCGCAGCTGTGCTCGAC
GTTGTCACTGAAGCGGGAAGGGACTGGCTGCTATTGGGCGAAGTGCCGGGGCAGGATCTCCTGTCATCTC
ACCTTGCTCCTGCCGAGAAAGTATCCATCATGGCTGATGCAATGCGGCGGCTGCATACGCTTGATCCGGC
TACCTGCCCATTCGACCACCAAGCGAAACATCGCATCGAGCGAGCACGTACTCGGATGGAAGCCGGTCTT
GTCGATCAGGATGATCTGGACGAAGAGCATCAGGGGCTCGCGCCAGCCGAACTGTTCGCCAGGCTCAAGG
CGAGCATGCCCGACGGCGAGGATCTCGTCGTGACCCATGGCGATGCCTGCTTGCCGAATATCATGGTGGA
AAATGGCCGCTTTTCTGGATTCATCGACTGTGGCCGGCTGGGTGTGGCGGACCGCTATCAGGACATAGCG
TTGGCTACCCGTGATATTGCTGAAGAGCTTGGCGGCGAATGGGCTGACCGCTTCCTCGTGCTTTACGGTA
TCGCCGCTCCCGATTCGCAGCGCATCGCCTTCTATCGCCTTCTTGACGAGTTCTTCTGAGCGGGACTCTG
GGGTTCGAAATGACCGACCAAGCGACGCCCAACCTGCCATCACGAGATTTCGATTCCACCGCCGCCTTCT
ATGAAAGGTTGGGCTTCGGAATCGTTTTCCGGGACGCCGGCTGGATGATCCTCCAGCGCGGGGATCTCAT
GCTGGAGTTCTTCGCCCACCCTAGGGGGAGGCTAACTGAAACACGGAAGGAGACAATACCGGAAGGAACC
CGCGCTATGACGGCAATAAAAAGACAGAATAAAACGCACGGTGTTGGGTCGTTTGTTCATAAACGCGGGG
TTCGGTCCCAGGGCTGGCACTCTGTCGATACCCCACCGAGACCCCATTGGGGCCAATACGCCCGCGTTTC
TTCCTTTTCCCCACCCCACCCCCCAAGTTCGGGTGAAGGCCCAGGGCTCGCAGCCAACGTCGGGGCGGCA
GGCCCTGCCATAGCCTCAGGTTACTCATATATACTTTAGATTGATTTAAAACTTCATTTTTAATTTAAAA
GGATCTAGGTGAAGATCCTTTTTGATAATCTCATGACCAAAATCCCTTAACGTGAGTTTTCGTTCCACTG
AGCGTCAGACCCCGTAGAAAAGATCAAAGGATCTTCTTGAGATCCTTTTTTTCTGCGCGTAATCTGCTGC
TTGCAAACAAAAAAACCACCGCTACCAGCGGTGGTTTGTTTGCCGGATCAAGAGCTACCAACTCTTTTTC
CGAAGGTAACTGGCTTCAGCAGAGCGCAGATACCAAATACTGTCCTTCTAGTGTAGCCGTAGTTAGGCCA
CCACTTCAAGAACTCTGTAGCACCGCCTACATACCTCGCTCTGCTAATCCTGTTACCAGTGGCTGCTGCC
AGTGGCGATAAGTCGTGTCTTACCGGGTTGGACTCAAGACGATAGTTACCGGATAAGGCGCAGCGGTCGG
GCTGAACGGGGGGTTCGTGCACACAGCCCAGCTTGGAGCGAACGACCTACACCGAACTGAGATACCTACA
GCGTGAGCTATGAGAAAGCGCCACGCTTCCCGAAGGGAGAAAGGCGGACAGGTATCCGGTAAGCGGCAGG
GTCGGAACAGGAGAGCGCACGAGGGAGCTTCCAGGGGGAAACGCCTGGTATCTTTATAGTCCTGTCGGGT
TTCGCCACCTCTGACTTGAGCGTCGATTTTTGTGATGCTCGTCAGGGGGGCGGAGCCTATGGAAAAACGC
CAGCAACGCGGCCTTTTTACGGTTCCTGGCCTTTTGCTGGCCTTTTGCTCACATGTTCTTTCCTGCGTTA
TCCCCTGATTCTGTGGATAACCGTATTACCGCCATGCAT
Features (pLannotate 1.2.2; 16 found; start..end, strand, type, name):
     61..364     +  enhancer       CMV enhancer: human cytomegalovirus immediate early enhancer
    365..568     +  promoter       CMV promoter: human cytomegalovirus (CMV) immediate early promoter
    591..618     +  misc_feature   MCS (fragment): multiple cloning site
    625..2460    +  CDS            CRY2(ΔNLS): Arabidopsis thaliana cryptochrome 2 in which the nuclear localization signal was removed by mutating residues 541 and 542 to alanine binds to CIB1 upon exposure to blue light (Kennedy et al., 2010)
   2461..2477    +  misc_feature   MCS (fragment): multiple cloning site
   2485..3195    +  CDS            mCherry: monomeric derivative of DsRed fluorescent protein (Shaner et al., 2004) mammalian codon-optimized
   3210..3293    +  CDS            large T antigen (fragment): large T antigen from SV40 (simian virus 40)
   3316..3437    +  polyA_signal   SV40 poly(A) signal: SV40 polyadenylation signal
   3471..3899    -  rep_origin     f1 ori (sequence partly withheld): f1 bacteriophage origin of replication; arrow indicates direction of (+) strand synthesis
   3926..4030    +  promoter       AmpR promoter: bla
   4032..4389    +  promoter       SV40 promoter: SV40 enhancer and early promoter
   4424..5218    +  CDS            NeoR/KanR: aminoglycoside phosphotransferase from Tn5; aph(3')-II (or nptII); confers resistance to neomycin, kanamycin, and G418 (Geneticin®)
   5239..5391    +  CDS            ble (fragment): BLE_KLEPN - Experimental evidence at protein level: Swiss-Prot protein existence level 1. Binding protein with a strong affinity to the bleomycin family of antibiotics. Binds to CL990; an antimitotic-antibiotic compound. From Klebsiella pneumoniae.
   5450..5497    +  polyA_signal   HSV TK poly(A) signal: herpes simplex virus thymidine kinase polyadenylation signal (Cole and Stacy, 1985)
   5588..5604    -  polyA_signal   bGH poly(A) signal (fragment): bovine growth hormone polyadenylation signal
   5826..6414    +  rep_origin     ori: high-copy-number ColE1/pMB1/pBR322/pUC origin of replication
