[The description below was written by a language model from this plasmid's Addgene catalogue record and pLannotate feature annotations shown in this document.]
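Description:
pCRY2FL(deltaNLS)-mCherryN1 is a mammalian expression plasmid built on the Clontech pmCherryN1 backbone. It produces full-length Arabidopsis thaliana cryptochrome 2 (CRY2) fused at its C terminus to the red fluorescent protein mCherry. The CRY2 coding sequence was inserted between the XhoI and XmaI sites of the multiple cloning site, both of which are retained. It sits downstream of the human cytomegalovirus immediate early enhancer and promoter and in line with the mammalian codon-optimized mCherry reading frame, with an SV40 polyadenylation signal terminating the transcript. The catalogue entry describes the mutation as deletion of the NLS sequences, whereas the feature annotation describes the nuclear localization signal as being inactivated by changing residues 541 and 542 to alanine. Either way, the intended result is a fusion protein that remains in the cytoplasm rather than accumulating in the nucleus.

The plasmid replicates at high copy in E. coli from a ColE1/pUC-type origin and also carries an f1 phage origin. A single NeoR/KanR (Tn5 aminoglycoside phosphotransferase) cassette serves both hosts. A bacterial promoter drives it for kanamycin selection, and the SV40 enhancer/early promoter with an HSV TK polyadenylation signal drives it for G418 selection in mammalian cells. Short annotated fragments of SV40 large T antigen, ble and the bGH poly(A) signal appear to be backbone remnants rather than functional elements.

CRY2 binds its partner CIB1 upon blue-light exposure, so this construct serves as the visible, cytoplasmic CRY2 component in light-inducible protein interaction experiments in living cells. mCherry fluorescence allows its localization and any light-triggered redistribution to be followed by microscopy.
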