Addgene plasmid #26871: pCRY2FL(deltaNLS)-mCherryN1
Purpose: Mammalian expression of cytoplasmic CRY2-mCherry
Depositing lab: Chandra Tucker. Depositing organization: Duke University. Publication: Rapid blue-light-mediated induction of protein interactions in living cells. Kennedy MJ, Hughes RM, Peteya LA, Schwartz JW, Ehlers MD, Tucker CL. Nat Methods. 2010 Dec;7(12):973-5. doi: 10.1038/nmeth.1524 PubMed 21037589.
Backbone
  Vector backbone: pmCherryN1
  Backbone manufacturer: Clontech
  Backbone size w/o insert (bp): 4722
  Vector type: Mammalian Expression
Growth in bacteria
  Bacterial resistance: Kanamycin, 50 μg/mL
  Growth temperature: 37°C
  Growth strain: DH5alpha
  Copy number: High Copy
Gene/Insert
  Gene/Insert name: CRY2 (alt name: cryptochrome 2)
  Species: A. thaliana (mustard weed)
  Insert size (bp): 2015
  Mutation: NLS sequences deleted
  Entrez Gene: CRY2 (a.k.a. AT1G04400, AT-PHH1, ATCRY2, CRYPTOCHROME 2 APOPROTEIN, F19P19.14, F19P19_14, FHA, PHH1, cryptochrome 2)
  Promoter: CMV
  Tag / fusion protein: mCherry (C terminal on backbone)
  Cloning method: Restriction Enzyme; 5′ cloning site Xho I (not destroyed); 3′ cloning site Xma I (not destroyed)
  Sequencing primers: 5′ n/a
Terms and licenses: Academic/Nonprofit Terms; Industry Terms: Not Available to Industry
How to cite: pCRY2FL(deltaNLS)-mCherryN1 was a gift from Chandra Tucker (Addgene plasmid # 26871 ; http://n2t.net/addgene:26871 ; RRID:Addgene_26871)
