>Addgene plasmid #26871 | pCRY2FL(deltaNLS)-mCherryN1 | addgene partial sequence | sequence record 107932 | mCherry-R 5'-TTGGTCACCTTCAGCTTGG-3'
CCTCGATCTCGAACTCGTGGCCGTTCACGGAGCCCTCCATGTGCACCTTGAAGCGCATGAACTCCTTGAT
GATGGCCATGTTATCCTCCTCGCCCTTGCTCACCATGGTGGCGACCGGTGGATCCCGGGCTTTGCAACCA
TTTTTTCCCAAACTTGTAGTAATCTGATCAGATGAATCTTGAATACCTTCCAGATTCTTCCCTTCTGATG
CCAACGAGCAAGACTGCGAAACGAAAAACACACTCGAAGAAGAAGAAGATTCAGCAGTCGAAAACAACTC
CCTTTCATCGAATCCCCTAGATTTCTTCATGTCTCTCTCTTCTTCTTCCTCAGGTTTCACTGCCGCTGAC
CCGTTGTAACGAACAGCCGAAGGTACTTGTTGGTCATTAGAAGACACAGATGGGCAAAGACCAGGTTCTT
TAATGGTATTAGCCCCTAAGGCCTCGAAGCTATCTGCTACAATCTCATCAGGTGCTGCTCCGATCATGAT
CTGTGCTTCACGGGTTCTTGAAATAGCTTTAGCTAGTAGCTCACGAGCTGTGTCGATGTCTACAATGGGT
TTCGCATAGTTTGTTCCGAGTTCCACACCAGAAGCTTTGAGTACGGTTAAAGGAGCGTCCCATGGATGAT
GGATCCATTCAGTTGGCAATCTCGCAAGCTCGGGAAGCCATTGCCTTATGTACTCACCTTCTGGGTCATA
TTTGGCGCCTTGTAACGCGGGATTGTCCAAGCGATCAAGCTCGTGGCCATCGGGGATACTCCCAGAGATA
TACTGCCAGCCAAGGATGTCACATTCCAAATCAGCATCCAA
