>Addgene plasmid #26871 | pCRY2FL(deltaNLS)-mCherryN1 | addgene partial sequence | sequence record 107933 | CMV-F 5'-CGCAAATGGGCGGTAGGCGTG-3'
ACCGTCAGATCCGCTAGCGCTACCGGACTCAGATCTCGAGGCCACCATGAAGATGGACAAAAAGACTATA
GTTTGGTTTAGAAGAGACCTAAGGATTGAGGATAATCCTGCATTAGCAGCAGCTGCTCACGAAGGATCTG
TTTTTCCTGTCTTCATTTGGTGTCCTGAAGAAGAAGGACAGTTTTATCCTGGAAGAGCTTCAAGATGGTG
GATGAAACAATCACTTGCTCACTTATCTCAATCCTTGAAGGCTCTTGGATCTGACCTCACTTTAATCAAA
ACCCACAACACGATTTCAGCGATCTTGGATTGTATCCGCGTTACCGGTGCTACAAAAGTCGTCTTTAACC
ACCTCTATGATCCTGTTTCGTTAGTTCGGGACCATACCGTAAAGGAGAAGCTGGTGGAACGTGGGATCTC
TGTGCAAAGCTACAATGGAGATCTATTGTATGAACCGTGGGAGATATACTGCGAAAAGGGCAAACCTTTT
ACGAGTTTCAATTCTTACTGGAAGAAATGCTTAGATATGTCGATTGAATCCGTTATGCTTCCTCCTCCTT
GGCGGTTGATGCCAATAACTGCAGCGGCTGAAGCGATTTGGGCGTGTTCGATTGAAGAACTAGGGCTGGA
GAATGAGGCCGAGAAACCGAGCAATGCGTTGTTAACTAGAGCTTGGTCTCCAGGATGGAGCAATGCTGAT
AAGTTACTAAATGAGTTCATCGAGAAGCAGTTGATAGATTATGCAAAGAACAGCAAGAAAGTTGTTGGGA
ATTCTACTTCACTACTTTCTCCGTATCTCCATTTCGGGGAAATAAGCGTCAGACACGTTTTCCAGTGTGC
CCGGATGAAACAAATTATATGGGCAAGAGATAAGAACAGTGAAGGAG
